>Addgene plasmid #141576 | TFORF0311 | addgene full sequence | sequence record 400362 | Addgene NGS Result
TTAATGTAGTCTTATGCAATACTCTTGTAGTCTTGCAACATGGTAACGATGAGTTAGCAACATGCCTTAC
AAGGAGAGAAAAAGCACCGTGCATGCCGATTGGTGGAAGTAAGGTGGTACGATCGTGCCTTATTAGGAAG
GCAACAGACGGGTCTGACATGGATTGGACGAACCACTGAATTGCCGCATTGCAGAGATATTGTATTTAAG
TGCCTAGCTCGATACATAAACGGGTCTCTCTGGTTAGACCAGATCTGAGCCTGGGAGCTCTCTGGCTAAC
TAGGGAACCCACTGCTTAAGCCTCAATAAAGCTTGCCTTGAGTGCTTCAAGTAGTGTGTGCCCGTCTGTT
GTGTGACTCTGGTAACTAGAGATCCCTCAGACCCTTTTAGTCAGTGTGGAAAATCTCTAGCAGTGGCGCC
CGAACAGGGACTTGAAAGCGAAAGGGAAACCAGAGGAGCTCTCTCGACGCAGGACTCGGCTTGCTGAAGC
GCGCACGGCAAGAGGCGAGGGGCGGCGACTGGTGAGTACGCCAAAAATTTTGACTAGCGGAGGCTAGAAG
GAGAGAGATGGGTGCGAGAGCGTCAGTATTAAGCGGGGGAGAATTAGATCGCGATGGGAAAAAATTCGGT
TAAGGCCAGGGGGAAAGAAAAAATATAAATTAAAACATATAGTATGGGCAAGCAGGGAGCTAGAACGATT
CGCAGTTAATCCTGGCCTGTTAGAAACATCAGAAGGCTGTAGACAAATACTGGGACAGCTACAACCATCC
CTTCAGACAGGATCAGAAGAACTTAGATCATTATATAATACAGTAGCAACCCTCTATTGTGTGCATCAAA
GGATAGAGATAAAAGACACCAAGGAAGCTTTAGACAAGATAGAGGAAGAGCAAAACAAAAGTAAGACCAC
CGCACAGCAAGCGGCCGCTGATCTTCAGACCTGGAGGAGGAGATATGAGGGACAATTGGAGAAGTGAATT
ATATAAATATAAAGTAGTAAAAATTGAACCATTAGGAGTAGCACCCACCAAGGCAAAGAGAAGAGTGGTG
CAGAGAGAAAAAAGAGCAGTGGGAATAGGAGCTTTGTTCCTTGGGTTCTTGGGAGCAGCAGGAAGCACTA
TGGGCGCAGCGTCAATGACGCTGACGGTACAGGCCAGACAATTATTGTCTGGTATAGTGCAGCAGCAGAA
CAATTTGCTGAGGGCTATTGAGGCGCAACAGCATCTGTTGCAACTCACAGTCTGGGGCATCAAGCAGCTC
CAGGCAAGAATCCTGGCTGTGGAAAGATACCTAAAGGATCAACAGCTCCTGGGGATTTGGGGTTGCTCTG
GAAAACTCATTTGCACCACTGCTGTGCCTTGGAATGCTAGTTGGAGTAATAAATCTCTGGAACAGATTTG
GAATCACACGACCTGGATGGAGTGGGACAGAGAAATTAACAATTACACAAGCTTAATACACTCCTTAATT
GAAGAATCGCAAAACCAGCAAGAAAAGAATGAACAAGAATTATTGGAATTAGATAAATGGGCAAGTTTGT
GGAATTGGTTTAACATAACAAATTGGCTGTGGTATATAAAATTATTCATAATGATAGTAGGAGGCTTGGT
AGGTTTAAGAATAGTTTTTGCTGTACTTTCTATAGTGAATAGAGTTAGGCAGGGATATTCACCATTATCG
TTTCAGACCCACCTCCCAACCCCGAGGGGACCCATGCATTGCATCTCAATTAGTCAGCAACCAGGTGTGG
AAAGTCCCCAGGCTCCCCAGCAGGCAGAAGTATGCAAAGCATGCGTCTCAATTAGTCAGCAACCATAGTC
CCGCCCCTAACTCCGCCCATCCCGCCCCTAACTCCGCCCAGTTCCGCCCATTCTCCGCCCCATGGCTGAC
TAATTTTTTTTATTTATGCAGAGGCCGAGGCCGCCTCGGCCTCTGAGCTATTCCAGAAGTAGTGAGGAGG
CTTTTTTGGAGGCCTAGGCTTTTGCAAAAAGCTTTCTAGAGGTACCACCGGAGCTTACCATGACCGAGTA
CAAGCCCACGGTGCGCCTCGCCACCCGCGACGACGTCCCCAGGGCCGTACGCACCCTCGCCGCCGCGTTC
GCCGACTACCCCGCCACGCGCCACACCGTCGATCCGGACCGCCACATCGAGCGGGTCACCGAGCTGCAAG
AACTCTTCCTCACGCGCGTCGGGCTCGACATCGGCAAGGTGTGGGTCGCGGACGACGGCGCCGCCGTGGC
GGTCTGGACCACGCCGGAGAGCGTCGAAGCGGGGGCGGTGTTCGCCGAGATCGGCCCGCGCATGGCCGAG
TTGAGCGGTTCCCGGCTGGCCGCGCAGCAACAGATGGAAGGCCTCCTGGCGCCGCACCGGCCCAAGGAGC
CCGCGTGGTTCCTGGCCACCGTCGGCGTCTCGCCCGACCACCAGGGCAAGGGTCTGGGCAGCGCCGTCGT
GCTCCCCGGAGTGGAGGCGGCCGAGCGCGCCGGGGTGCCCGCCTTCCTGGAGACCTCCGCGCCCCGCAAC
CTCCCCTTCTACGAGCGGCTCGGCTTCACCGTCACCGCCGACGTCGAGGTGCCCGAAGGACCGCGCACCT
GGTGCATGACCCGCAAGCCCGGTGCCAGTTAACGAATTCTAGATCTTGAGACAAATGGCAGTATTCATCC
ACAATTTTAAAAGAAAAGGGGGGATTGGGGGGTACAGTGCAGGGGAAAGAATAGTAGACATAATAGCAAC
AGACATACAAACTAAAGAATTACAAAAACAAATTACAAAAATTCAAAATTTTCGGGTTTATTACAGGGAC
AGCAGAGATCCACTTTGGCGCCGGCTCGAGGCCTGCAGGTGCAAAGATGGATAAAGTTTTAAACAGAGAG
GAATCTTTGCAGCTAATGGACCTTCTAGGTCTTGAAAGGAGTGGGAATTGGCTCCGGTGCCCGTCAGTGG
GCAGAGCGCACATCGCCCACAGTCCCCGAGAAGTTGGGGGGAGGGGTCGGCAATTGAACCGGTGCCTAGA
GAAGGTGGCGCGGGGTAAACTGGGAAAGTGATGTCGTGTACTGGCTCCGCCTTTTTCCCGAGGGTGGGGG
AGAACCGTATATAAGTGCAGTAGTCGCCGTGAACGTTCTTTTTCGCAACGGGTTTGCCGCCAGAACACAG
GTAAGTGCCGTGTGTGGTTCCCGCGGGCCTGGCCTCTTTACGGGTTATGGCCCTTGCGTGCCTTGAATTA
CTTCCACCTGGCTGCAGTACGTGATTCTTGATCCCGAGCTTCGGGTTGGAAGTGGGTGGGAGAGTTCGAG
GCCTTGCGCTTAAGGAGCCCCTTCGCCTCGTGCTTGAGTTGAGGCCTGGCCTGGGCGCTGGGGCCGCCGC
GTGCGAATCTGGTGGCACCTTCGCGCCTGTCTCGCTGCTTTCGATAAGTCTCTAGCCATTTAAAATTTTT
GATGACCTGCTGCGACGCTTTTTTTCTGGCAAGATAGTCTTGTAAATGCGGGCCAAGATCTGCACACTGG
TATTTCGGTTTTTGGGGCCGCGGGCGGCGACGGGGCCCGTGCGTCCCAGCGCACATGTTCGGCGAGGCGG
GGCCTGCGAGCGCGGCCACCGAGAATCGGACGGGGGTAGTCTCAAGCTGGCCGGCCTGCTCTGGTGCCTG
GCCTCGCGCCGCCGTGTATCGCCCCGCCCTGGGCGGCAAGGCTGGCCCGGTCGGCACCAGTTGCGTGAGC
GGAAAGATGGCCGCTTCCCGGCCCTGCTGCAGGGAGCTCAAAATGGAGGACGCGGCGCTCGGGAGAGCGG
GCGGGTGAGTCACCCACACAAAGGAAAAGGGCCTTTCCGTCCTCAGCCGTCGCTTCATGTGACTCCACGG
AGTACCGGGCGCCGTCCAGGCACCTCGATTAGTTCTCGAGCTTTTGGAGTACGTCGTCTTTAGGTTGGGG
GGAGGGGTTTTATGCGATGGAGTTTCCCCACACTGAGTGGGTGGAGACTGAAGTTAGGCCAGCTTGGCAC
TTGATGTAATTCTCCTTGGAATTTGCCCTTTTTGAGTTTGGATCTTGGTTCATTCTCAAGCCTCAGACAG
TGGTTCAAAGTTTTTTTCTTCCATTTCAGGTGTCGTGAGGCTAGCACCGCCACCATGAGCAAATGTGCAA
GGAAAAAATATATTAAGACAAATCCAAGACAAATGACCATGGAAACAGTTGAATCCCAGCATGATGGAAG
TATAACAGCTTCTTTGACAGAGAGCAAGTCTGCTCATGTGCAGACTCAGACTGGCCAAAATTCAATCCCT
GCTTTAGCTCAGGTAGCAGCAATTGCAGAGACAGATGAATCTGCAGAATCAGAAGGTGTAATTGATTCTC
ATAAACGTAGAGAAATCCTTTCACGAAGACCCTCTTATAGGAAAATACTGAATGAACTGTCCTCTGATGT
GCCTGGTGTTCCCAAGATTGAAGAAGAGAGATCAGAGGAAGAAGGAACACCACCTAGTATTGCTACCATG
GCAGTACCAACTAGCATATATCAGACTAGCACGGGGCAATACATTGCTATAGCCCAAGGTGGAACAATCC
AGATTTCTAACCCAGGATCTGATGGTGTTCAGGGACTGCAGGCATTAACAATGACAAATTCAGGAGCTCC
TCCACCAGGTGCTACAATTGTACAGTACGCAGCACAATCAGCTGATGGCACACAGCAGTTCTTTGTCCCA
GGCAGCCAGGTTGTTGTTCAAGATGAGGAAACTGAACTTGCCCCAAGTCACATGGCTGCTGCCACTGGTG
ACATGCCAACTTACCAGATCCGAGCTCCTACTGCTGCTTTGCCACAGGGAGTGGTGATGGCTGCATCGCC
CGGAAGTTTGCACAGTCCCCAGCAGCTGGCAGAAGAAGCAACACGCAAACGAGAGCTGAGGCTAATGAAA
AACAGGGAAGCTGCCAAAGAATGTCGACGTCGAAAGAAAGAATATGTAAAATGTCTGGAGAGCCGAGTTG
CAGTGCTGGAAGTCCAGAACAAGAAGCTTATAGAGGAACTTGAAACCTTGAAAGACATTTGTTCTCCCAA
AACAGATTACTAGTAATGAACTAGTCCGTAACTTGAAAGTATTTCGATTTCTTGGCTTTATATATCTTGT
GGAAAGGACGAGCCGGTCCGCTCACGACTAACTAAACGCGTTAAGTCGACAATCAACCTCTGGATTACAA
AATTTGTGAAAGATTGACTGGTATTCTTAACTATGTTGCTCCTTTTACGCTATGTGGATACGCTGCTTTA
ATGCCTTTGTATCATGCTATTGCTTCCCGTATGGCTTTCATTTTCTCCTCCTTGTATAAATCCTGGTTGC
TGTCTCTTTATGAGGAGTTGTGGCCCGTTGTCAGGCAACGTGGCGTGGTGTGCACTGTGTTTGCTGACGC
AACCCCCACTGGTTGGGGCATTGCCACCACCTGTCAGCTCCTTTCCGGGACTTTCGCTTTCCCCCTCCCT
ATTGCCACGGCGGAACTCATCGCCGCCTGCCTTGCCCGCTGCTGGACAGGGGCTCGGCTGTTGGGCACTG
ACAATTCCGTGGTGTTGTCGGGGAAATCATCGTCCTTTCCTTGGCTGCTCGCCTGTGTTGCCACCTGGAT
TCTGCGCGGGACGTCCTTCTGCTACGTCCCTTCGGCCCTCAATCCAGCGGACCTTCCTTCCCGCGGCCTG
CTGCCGGCTCTGCGGCCTCTTCCGCGTCTTCGCCTTCGCCCTCAGACGAGTCGGATCTCCCTTTGGGCCG
CCTCCCCGCGTCGACTTTAAGACCAATGACTTACAAGGCAGCTGTAGATCTTAGCCACTTTTTAAAAGAA
AAGGGGGGACTGGAAGGGCTAATTCACTCCCAACGAAGACAAGATCTGCTTTTTGCTTGTACTGGGTCTC
TCTGGTTAGACCAGATCTGAGCCTGGGAGCTCTCTGGCTAACTAGGGAACCCACTGCTTAAGCCTCAATA
AAGCTTGCCTTGAGTGCTTCAAGTAGTGTGTGCCCGTCTGTTGTGTGACTCTGGTAACTAGAGATCCCTC
AGACCCTTTTAGTCAGTGTGGAAAATCTCTAGCAGTACGTATAGTAGTTCATGTCATCTTATTATTCAGT
ATTTATAACTTGCAAAGAAATGAATATCAGAGAGTGAGAGGAACTTGTTTATTGCAGCTTATAATGGTTA
CAAATAAAGCAATAGCATCACAAATTTCACAAATAAAGCATTTTTTTCACTGCATTCTAGTTGTGGTTTG
TCCAAACTCATCAATGTATCTTATCATGTCTGGCTCTAGCTATCCCGCCCCTAACTCCGCCCATCCCGCC
CCTAACTCCGCCCAGTTCCGCCCATTCTCCGCCCCATGGCTGACTAATTTTTTTTATTTATGCAGAGGCC
GAGGCCGCCTCGGCCTCTGAGCTATTCCAGAAGTAGTGAGGAGGCTTTTTTGGAGGCCTAGGGACGTACC
CAATTCGCCCTATAGTGAGTCGTATTACGCGCGCTCACTGGCCGTCGTTTTACAACGTCGTGACTGGGAA
AACCCTGGCGTTACCCAACTTAATCGCCTTGCAGCACATCCCCCTTTCGCCAGCTGGCGTAATAGCGAAG
AGGCCCGCACCGATCGCCCTTCCCAACAGTTGCGCAGCCTGAATGGCGAATGGG
[124 nt withheld, positions 6635-6758]
C
[91 nt withheld, positions 6760-6850]
A
[49 nt withheld, positions 6852-6900]
CCTTTGACGTTGGAGTCCACGTTCTTT
[37 nt withheld, positions 6928-6964]
ACCCTATCTCGGTCTATTCTTTTGATTTATAAGGGATTTTGCCGATTTCGGCCTATTGGTTAAAAAATGA
GCTGATTTAACAAAAATTTAACGCGAATTTTAACAAAATATTAACGCTTACAATTTAGGTGGCACTTTTC
GGGGAAATGTGCGCGGAACCCCTATTTGTTTATTTTTCTAAATACATTCAAATATGTATCCGCTCATGAG
ACAATAACCCTGATAAATGCTTCAATAATATTGAAAAAGGAAGAGTATGAGTATTCAACATTTCCGTGTC
GCCCTTATTCCCTTTTTTGCGGCATTTTGCCTTCCTGTTTTTGCTCACCCAGAAACGCTGGTGAAAGTAA
AAGATGCTGAAGATCAGTTGGGTGCACGAGTGGGTTACATCGAACTGGATCTCAACAGCGGTAAGATCCT
TGAGAGTTTTCGCCCCGAAGAACGTTTTCCAATGATGAGCACTTTTAAAGTTCTGCTATGTGGCGCGGTA
TTATCCCGTATTGACGCCGGGCAAGAGCAACTCGGTCGCCGCATACACTATTCTCAGAATGACTTGGTTG
AGTACTCACCAGTCACAGAAAAGCATCTTACGGATGGCATGACAGTAAGAGAATTATGCAGTGCTGCCAT
AACCATGAGTGATAACACTGCGGCCAACTTACTTCTGACAACGATCGGAGGACCGAAGGAGCTAACCGCT
TTTTTGCACAACATGGGGGATCATGTAACTCGCCTTGATCGTTGGGAACCGGAGCTGAATGAAGCCATAC
CAAACGACGAGCGTGACACCACGATGCCTGTAGCAATGGCAACAACGTTGCGCAAACTATTAACTGGCGA
ACTACTTACTCTAGCTTCCCGGCAACAATTAATAGACTGGATGGAGGCGGATAAAGTTGCAGGACCACTT
CTGCGCTCGGCCCTTCCGGCTGGCTGGTTTATTGCTGATAAATCTGGAGCCGGTGAGCGTGGGTCTCGCG
GTATCATTGCAGCACTGGGGCCAGATGGTAAGCCCTCCCGTATCGTAGTTATCTACACGACGGGGAGTCA
GGCAACTATGGATGAACGAAATAGACAGATCGCTGAGATAGGTGCCTCACTGATTAAGCATTGGTAACTG
TCAGACCAAGTTTACTCATATATACTTTAGATTGATTTAAAACTTCATTTTTAATTTAAAAGGATCTAGG
TGAAGATCCTTTTTGATAATCTCATGACCAAAATCCCTTAACGTGAGTTTTCGTTCCACTGAGCGTCAGA
CCCCGTAGAAAAGATCAAAGGATCTTCTTGAGATCCTTTTTTTCTGCGCGTAATCTGCTGCTTGCAAACA
AAAAAACCACCGCTACCAGCGGTGGTTTGTTTGCCGGATCAAGAGCTACCAACTCTTTTTCCGAAGGTAA
CTGGCTTCAGCAGAGCGCAGATACCAAATACTGTTCTTCTAGTGTAGCCGTAGTTAGGCCACCACTTCAA
GAACTCTGTAGCACCGCCTACATACCTCGCTCTGCTAATCCTGTTACCAGTGGCTGCTGCCAGTGGCGAT
AAGTCGTGTCTTACCGGGTTGGACTCAAGACGATAGTTACCGGATAAGGCGCAGCGGTCGGGCTGAACGG
GGGGTTCGTGCACACAGCCCAGCTTGGAGCGAACGACCTACACCGAACTGAGATACCTACAGCGTGAGCT
ATGAGAAAGCGCCACGCTTCCCGAAGGGAGAAAGGCGGACAGGTATCCGGTAAGCGGCAGGGTCGGAACA
GGAGAGCGCACGAGGGAGCTTCCAGGGGGAAACGCCTGGTATCTTTATAGTCCTGTCGGGTTTCGCCACC
TCTGACTTGAGCGTCGATTTTTGTGATGCTCGTCAGGGGGGCGGAGCCTATGGAAAAACGCCAGCAACGC
GGCCTTTTTACGGTTCCTGGCCTTTTGCTGGCCTTTTGCTCACATGTTCTTTCCTGCGTTATCCCCTGAT
TCTGTGGATAACCGTATTACCGCCTTTGAGTGAGCTGATACCGCTCGCCGCAGCCGAACGACCGAGCGCA
GCGAGTCAGTGAGCGAGGAAGCGGAAGAGCGCCCAATACGCAAACCGCCTCTCCCCGCGCGTTGGCCGAT
TCATTAATGCAGCTGGCACGACAGGTTTCCCGACTGGAAAGCGGGCAGTGAGCGCAACGCAATTAATGTG
AGTTAGCTCACTCATTAGGCACCCCAGGCTTTACACTTTATGCTTCCGGCTCGTATGTTGTGTGGAATTG
TGAGCGGATAACAATTTCACACAGGAAACAGCTATGACCATGATTACGCCAAGCGCGCAATTAACCCTCA
CTAAAGGGAACAAAAGCTGGAGCTGCAAGC
Features (pLannotate 1.2.2; 31 found; start..end, strand, type, name):
      5..231     +  promoter       RSV promoter: Rous sarcoma virus enhancer/promoter
    232..412     +  LTR            5' LTR (truncated): truncated 5' long terminal repeat (LTR) from HIV-1
    459..584     +  misc_feature   HIV-1 Ψ: packaging signal of human immunodeficiency virus type 1
    568..931     +  CDS            HIV-1 gag (fragment): gag protein from human immunodeficiency virus 1; gag
   1077..1310    +  misc_feature   RRE: The Rev response element (RRE) of HIV-1 allows for Rev-dependent mRNA export from the nucleus to the cytoplasm.
   1687..1713    +  CDS            Rev (fragment): human immunodeficiency virus 1 (HIV-1) Rev protein; rev; enhances nuclear export of unspliced and incompletely spliced viral mRNAs
   1720..1743    +  promoter       SV40 promoter (fragment): SV40 early promoter
   1744..1815    +  promoter       SV40 promoter (fragment): SV40 enhancer and early promoter
   1839..1974    +  rep_origin     SV40 ori: SV40 origin of replication
   2020..2616    +  CDS            PuroR (fragment): puromycin N-acetyltransferase; pac from Streptomyces; confers resistance to puromycin
   2665..2782    +  misc_feature   cPPT/CTS: central polypurine tract and central termination sequence of HIV-1
   2847..2913    +  CDS            small t antigen (fragment): SV40 (simian virus 40) small t antigen
   2920..4098    +  promoter       EF-1α promoter: strong constitutive promoter for human elongation factor EF-1α
   4163..5050    +  CDS            CREM (fragment): CREM_HUMAN - Experimental evidence at protein level: Swiss-Prot protein existence level 1. [Isoform 6]: May play a role in the regulation of the circadian clock: acts as a transcriptional repressor of the core circadian component PER1 by directly binding to cAMP response elements in its promoter. From Homo sapiens (Human).
   5066..5119    +  promoter       U6 promoter (fragment): RNA polymerase III promoter for human U6 snRNA
   5161..5749    +  misc_feature   WPRE: woodchuck hepatitis virus posttranscriptional regulatory element
   5800..5819    +  misc_feature   cPPT/CTS (fragment): central polypurine tract and central termination sequence of HIV-1
   5821..6054    +  LTR            3' LTR (ΔU3): self-inactivating 3' long terminal repeat (LTR) from HIV-1
   6132..6253    +  polyA_signal   SV40 poly(A) signal: SV40 polyadenylation signal
   6293..6428    +  rep_origin     SV40 ori: SV40 origin of replication
   6449..6467    -  promoter       T7 promoter: promoter for bacteriophage T7 RNA polymerase
   6475..6630    +  CDS            lacZα (fragment): LacZα fragment of β-galactosidase; lacZ fragment
   6635..7063    +  rep_origin     f1 ori (sequence partly withheld): f1 bacteriophage origin of replication; arrow indicates direction of (+) strand synthesis
   7116..7220    +  promoter       AmpR promoter: bla
   7221..8081    +  CDS            AmpR: β-lactamase; bla; confers resistance to ampicillin, carbenicillin, and related antibiotics
   8252..8840    +  rep_origin     ori: high-copy-number ColE1/pMB1/pBR322/pUC origin of replication
   9023..9115    +  CDS            lacI (fragment): lac repressor; lacI; The lac repressor binds to the lac operator to inhibit transcription in E. coli. This inhibition can be relieved by adding lactose or isopropyl-β-D-thiogalactopyranoside (IPTG).
   9128..9149    +  protein_bind   CAP binding site: CAP binding activates transcription in the presence of cAMP. E. coli catabolite activator protein
   9164..9194    +  promoter       lac promoter: promoter for the E. coli lac operon
   9202..9218    +  protein_bind   lac operator: The lac repressor binds to the lac operator to inhibit transcription in E. coli. This inhibition can be relieved by adding lactose or isopropyl-β-D-thiogalactopyranoside (IPTG). lac repressor encoded by lacI
   9263..9281    +  promoter       T3 promoter: promoter for bacteriophage T3 RNA polymerase
