[The description below was written by a language model from this plasmid's Addgene catalogue record and pLannotate feature annotations shown in this document.]
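Description:
TFORF0311 is a third-generation-style, self-inactivating lentiviral expression plasmid built on the pLX_TRC317 backbone for overexpressing a human CREM (cAMP responsive element modulator) open reading frame in mammalian cells. In bacteria it is maintained through a high-copy ColE1/pUC-type origin and selected with ampicillin via the β-lactamase gene; an f1 origin and remnants of lac and phage promoter sequences from the cloning backbone are also present. The record notes that the plasmid may be prone to recombination, as is common for constructs carrying LTR repeats.

The viral portion is framed by an RSV promoter-driven truncated HIV-1 5' LTR and a ΔU3 3' LTR, and includes the Ψ packaging signal, a gag fragment, the Rev response element for Rev-dependent nuclear export of the genomic RNA, and a cPPT/CTS element that aids nuclear import of the provirus. Within this unit, an SV40 early promoter drives puromycin N-acetyltransferase for selecting transduced cells, and a separate EF-1α promoter drives the roughly 1 kb synthesized CREM ORF, followed by a WPRE to enhance transcript stability and expression. An SV40 polyadenylation signal lies downstream of the 3' LTR. According to the catalogue entry, the construct also carries a unique 24-bp barcode, although the feature table does not annotate it explicitly; a short U6 promoter fragment between the ORF and WPRE is most likely a vestigial or primer-binding sequence rather than a functional promoter.

The plasmid belongs to a barcoded transcription factor ORF collection. The barcode lets each factor be identified by sequencing in pooled overexpression screens, such as those probing directed differentiation.
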