Addgene plasmid #141576: TFORF0311
Purpose: Lentiviral vector for overexpressing the CREM transcription factor ORF with a unique 24-bp barcode. Barcodes facilitate identification of transcription factors in pooled screens.
Depositing lab: Feng Zhang. Depositing organization: Broad Institute. Publication: A transcription factor atlas of directed differentiation. Joung J, Ma S, Tay T, Geiger-Schuller KR, Kirchgatterer PC, Verdine VK, Guo B, Arias-Garcia MA, Allen WE, Singh A, Kuksenko O, Abudayyeh OO, Gootenberg JS, Fu Z, Macrae RK, Buenrostro JD, Regev A, Zhang F. Cell. 2023 Jan 5;186(1):209-229.e26. doi: 10.1016/j.cell.2022.11.026. PubMed 36608654.
Backbone
  Vector backbone: pLX_TRC317
  Backbone manufacturer: Broad Institute Genetic Perturbation Platform
  Backbone size w/o insert (bp): 8264
  Vector type: Mammalian Expression, Lentiviral
  Selectable markers: Puromycin
Growth in bacteria
  Bacterial resistance: Ampicillin, 100 μg/mL
  Growth temperature: 37°C
  Growth strain: NEB Stable
  Copy number: High Copy
Gene/Insert
  Gene/Insert name: CREM
  Species: H. sapiens (human)
  Insert size (bp): 1040
  Entrez Gene: CREM (a.k.a. CREM-2, ICER, hCREM-2)
  Promoter: EF1a
  Cloning method: Unknown
  Sequencing primers: 5′ GGGTGGAGACTGAAGTTAGGCCAG; 3′ CACATAGCGTAAAAGGAGCAACATAG
Terms and licenses: Academic/Nonprofit Terms; Industry Terms: Not Available to Industry
Depositor comments: XM_011519324,XM_011519325,ENST00000479070 . The transcription factor ORF portion of this plasmid was synthesized by Genewiz. Please test multiple small colonies in case of plasmid recombination. To make this collection available in a timely manner, a portion of this collection was not fully sequenced by Addgene. If an Addgene verified full plasmid sequence is not available, please contact us prior to placing an order to request the full sequence.
How to cite: TFORF0311 was a gift from Feng Zhang (Addgene plasmid # 141576 ; http://n2t.net/addgene:141576 ; RRID:Addgene_141576)
