>Addgene plasmid #141576 | TFORF0311 | depositor partial sequence | sequence record 276865 | Insert
ACCGCCACCATGAGCAAATGTGCAAGGAAAAAATATATTAAGACAAATCCAAGACAAATGACCATGGAAA
CAGTTGAATCCCAGCATGATGGAAGTATAACAGCTTCTTTGACAGAGAGCAAGTCTGCTCATGTGCAGAC
TCAGACTGGCCAAAATTCAATCCCTGCTTTAGCTCAGGTAGCAGCAATTGCAGAGACAGATGAATCTGCA
GAATCAGAAGGTGTAATTGATTCTCATAAACGTAGAGAAATCCTTTCACGAAGACCCTCTTATAGGAAAA
TACTGAATGAACTGTCCTCTGATGTGCCTGGTGTTCCCAAGATTGAAGAAGAGAGATCAGAGGAAGAAGG
AACACCACCTAGTATTGCTACCATGGCAGTACCAACTAGCATATATCAGACTAGCACGGGGCAATACATT
GCTATAGCCCAAGGTGGAACAATCCAGATTTCTAACCCAGGATCTGATGGTGTTCAGGGACTGCAGGCAT
TAACAATGACAAATTCAGGAGCTCCTCCACCAGGTGCTACAATTGTACAGTACGCAGCACAATCAGCTGA
TGGCACACAGCAGTTCTTTGTCCCAGGCAGCCAGGTTGTTGTTCAAGATGAGGAAACTGAACTTGCCCCA
AGTCACATGGCTGCTGCCACTGGTGACATGCCAACTTACCAGATCCGAGCTCCTACTGCTGCTTTGCCAC
AGGGAGTGGTGATGGCTGCATCGCCCGGAAGTTTGCACAGTCCCCAGCAGCTGGCAGAAGAAGCAACACG
CAAACGAGAGCTGAGGCTAATGAAAAACAGGGAAGCTGCCAAAGAATGTCGACGTCGAAAGAAAGAATAT
GTAAAATGTCTGGAGAGCCGAGTTGCAGTGCTGGAAGTCCAGAACAAGAAGCTTATAGAGGAACTTGAAA
CCTTGAAAGACATTTGTTCTCCCAAAACAGATTACTAGTAATGAACTAGTCCGTAACTTGAAAGTATTTC
GATTTCTTGGCTTTATATATCTTGTGGAAAGGACGAGCCGGTCCGCTCACGACTAACTAA
