>Addgene plasmid #141576 | TFORF0311 | depositor partial sequence | sequence record 276866 | Barcode
GCCGGTCCGCTCACGACTAACTAA
